>Addgene plasmid #42216 | pMQ430 | depositor full sequence | sequence record 57012 | pMQ430 sequence 5450 bps
AGAAACCAATTGTCCATATTGCATCAGACATTGCCGTCACTGCGTCTTTTACTGGCTCTTCTCGCTAACC
AAACCGGTAACCCCGCTTATTAAAAGCATTCTGTAACAAAGCGGGACCAAAGCCATGACAAAAACGCGTA
ACAAAAGTGTCTATAATCACGGCAGAAAAGTCCACATTGATTATTTGCACGGCGTCACACTTTGCTATGC
CATAGCATTTTTATCCATAAGATTAGCGGATCCTACCTGACGCTTTTTATCGCAACTCTCTACTGTTTCT
CCATACCCGTTTTTTTGGGCTAGCGAATTCGAGCTCGGTACCCGGGGATCCTCTAGAGTCGACCTGCAGG
CATGAAGAAAAATCGCGCTTTTTTGAAGTGGGCAGGGGGCAAGTATCCCCTGCTTGATAATATTAAACGG
CATTTGCCCAAGGGCGAATGTCTGGTTGAGCCTTTTGTAGGTGCCGGGTCGGTGTTTCTCAACACCGACT
TTTCTCGTTATATCCTTGCCGATATCAATAGCGACCTGATCAGTCTCTATAACATTGTGAAGATGCGTAC
TGATGAGTACGTACAGGCCGCACGCGAGCTGTTTGTTCCCGAAACAAATTGCGCCGAGGTTTACTATCAG
TTCCGCGAAGAGTTCAACAAAAGCCAGGATCCGTTCCGTCGGGCGGTACTGTTTTTATATTTGAACCGCT
ACGGTTACAACGGCCTGTGTCGTTACAATCTGCGCGGTGAGTTTAACGTGCCGTTCGGCCGCTGCAAAAA
ACCCTATTTCCCGGAAGCAGAGTTGTATCACTTCGCTGAAAAAGCGCAGAATGCCTTTTTCTATTGTGAG
TCTTACGGCGATAGCATGGCGCGCGCAGATGATGCATCCGTCGTCTATTGCGATCCGCCTTATGCACCGC
TGTCTGCGACCGCCAACTTTACGGCGTATCACACAAACAGTTTTACGCTTGAACAACAAGCGCATCTGGC
GGAGATCGCCGAAGGTCTGGTTGAGCGCCATATTCCAGTGCTGATCTCCAATCACGATACGATGTTAACG
CGTGAGTGGTATCAGCGCGCAAAATTGCATGTCGTCAAAGTTCGACGCAGTATAAGCAGCAACGGCGGCA
CACGTAAAAAGGTGGACGAACTGCTGGCTTTGTACAAACCAGGAGTCGTTTCACCCGCGAAAAAATAATT
CTAAGCTTGGCTGTTTTGGCGGATGAGAGAAGATTTTCAGCCTGATACAGATTAAATCAGAACGCAGAAG
CGGTCTGATAAAACAGAATTTGCCTGGCGGCAGTAGCGCGGTGGTCCCACCTGACCCCATGCCGAACTCA
GAAGTGAAACGCCGTAGCGCCGATGGTAGTGTGGGGTCTCCCCATGCGAGAGTAGGGAACTGCCAGGCAT
CAAATAAAACGAAAGGCTCAGTCGAAAGACTGGGCCTTTCGTTTTATCTGTTGTTTGTCGGTGAACGCTC
TCCTGAGTAGGACAAATCCGCCGGGAGCGGATTTGAACGTTGCGAAGCAACGGCCCGGAGGGTGGCGGGC
AGGACGCCCGCCATAAACTGCCAGGCATCAAATTAAGCAGAAGGCCATCCTGACGGATGGCCTTTTTGCG
TTTCTACAAACTCTTTTGTTTATTTTTCTAAATACATTCAAATATGTATCCGCTCATGAGACAATAACCC
TGATAAATGCTTCAATAATATTGAAAAAGGAAGAGTATGAGTATTCAACATTTCCGTGTCGCCCTTATTC
CCTTTTTTGCGGCATTTTGCCTTCCTGTTTTTGCTCACCCAGAAACGCTGGTGAAAGTAAAAGATGCTGA
AGATCAGTTGGGTGCACGAGTGGGTTACATCGAACTGGATCTCAACAGCGGTAAGATCCTTGAGAGTTTT
CGCCCCGAAGAACGTTTTCCAATGATGAGCACTTTTAAAGTTCTGCTATGTGGCGCGGTATTATCCCGTG
TTGACGCCGGGCAAGAGCAACTCGGTCGCCGCATACACTATTCTCAGAATGACTTGGTTGAGTACTCACC
AGTCACAGAAAAGCATCTTACGGATGGCATGACAGTAAGAGAATTATGCAGTGCTGCCATAACCATGAGT
GATAACACTGCGGCCAACTTACTTCTGACAACGATCGGAGGACCGAAGGAGCTAACCGCTTTTTTGCACA
ACATGGGGGATCATGTAACTCGCCTTGATCGTTGGGAACCGGAGCTGAATGAAGCCATACCAAACGACGA
GCGTGACACCACGATGCCTGCAGCAATGGCAACAACGTTGCGCAAACTATTAACTGGCGAACTACTTACT
CTAGCTTCCCGGCAACAATTAATAGACTGGATGGAGGCGGATAAAGTTGCAGGACCACTTCTGCGCTCGG
CCCTTCCGGCTGGCTGGTTTATTGCTGATAAATCTGGAGCCGGTGAGCGTGGGTCTCGCGGTATCATTGC
AGCACTGGGGCCAGATGGTAAGCCCTCCCGTATCGTAGTTATCTACACGACGGGGAGTCAGGCAACTATG
GATGAACGAAATAGACAGATCGCTGAGATAGGTGCCTCACTGATTAAGCATTGGTAACTGTCAGACCAAG
TTTACTCATATATACTTTAGATTGATT
[125 nt withheld, positions 2618-2742]
C
[141 nt withheld, positions 2744-2884]
CCTTTGACGTTGGAGTCCACGTTCTTTAATAGTGGACTCTTGTTCCAAACTTGAACAACACTCAACCCTA
TCTCGGGCTATTCTTTTGATTTATAAGGGATTTTGCCGATTTCGGCCTATTGGTTAAAAAATGAGCTGAT
TTAACAAAAATTTAACGCGAATTTTAACAAAATATTAACGTTTACAATTTAAAAGGATCTAGGTGAAGAT
CCTTTTTGATAATCTCATGACCAAAATCCCTTAACGTGAGTTTTCGTTCCACTGAGCGTCAGACCCCGTA
GAAAAGATCAAAGGATCTTCTTGAGATCCTTTTTTTCTGCGCGTAATCTGCTGCTTGCAAACAAAAAAAC
CACCGCTACCAGCGGTGGTTTGTTTGCCGGATCAAGAGCTACCAACTCTTTTTCCGAAGGTAACTGGCTT
CAGCAGAGCGCAGATACCAAATACTGTCCTTCTAGTGTAGCCGTAGTTAGGCCACCACTTCAAGAACTCT
GTAGCACCGCCTACATACCTCGCTCTGCTAATCCTGTTACCAGTGGCTGCTGCCAGTGGCGATAAGTCGT
GTCTTACCGGGTTGGACTCAAGACGATAGTTACCGGATAAGGCGCAGCGGTCGGGCTGAACGGGGGGTTC
GTGCACACAGCCCAGCTTGGAGCGAACGACCTACACCGAACTGAGATACCTACAGCGTGAGCTATGAGAA
AGCGCCACGCTTCCCGAAGGGAGAAAGGCGGACAGGTATCCGGTAAGCGGCAGGGTCGGAACAGGAGAGC
GCACGAGGGAGCTTCCAGGGGGAAACGCCTGGTATCTTTATAGTCCTGTCGGGTTTCGCCACCTCTGACT
TGAGCGTCGATTTTTGTGATGCTCGTCAGGGGGGCGGAGCCTATGGAAAAACGCCAGCAACGCGGCCTTT
TTACGGTTCCTGGCCTTTTGCTGGCCTTTTGCTCACATGTTCTTTCCTGCGTTATCCCCTGATTCTGTGG
ATAACCGTATTACCGCCTTTGAGTGAGCTGATACCGCTCGCCGCAGCCGAACGACCGAGCGCAGCGAGTC
AGTGAGCGAGGAAGCGGAAGAGCGCCTGATGCGGTATTTTCTCCTTACGCATCTGTGCGGTATTTCACAC
CGCATATGGTGCACTCTCAGTACAATCTGCTCTGATGCCGCATAGTTAAGCCAGTATACACTCCGCTATC
GCTACGTGACTGGGTCATGGCTGCGCCCCGACACCCGCCAACACCCGCTGACGCGCCCTGACGGGCTTGT
CTGCTCCCGGCATCCGCTTACAGACAAGCTGTGACCGTCTCCGGGAGCTGCATGTGTCAGAGGTTTTCAC
CGTCATCACCGAAACGCGCGAGGCAGCAAGGAGATGGCGCCCAACAGTCCCCCGGCCACGGGGCCTGCCA
CCATACCCACGCCGAAACAAGCGCTCATGAGCCCGAAGTGGCGAGCCCGATCTTCCCCATCGGTGATGTC
GGCGATATAGGCGCCAGCAACCGCACCTGTGGCGCCGGTGATGCCGGCCACGATGCGTCCGGCGTAGAGG
ATCTGCTCATGTTTGACAGCTTATCATCGATGCATAATGTGCCTGTCAAATGGACGAAGCAGGGATTCTG
CAAACCCTATGCTACTCCGTCAAGCCGTCAATTGTCTGATTCGTTACCAATTATGACAACTTGACGGCTA
CATCATTCACTTTTTCTTCACAACCGGCACGGAACTCGCTCGGGCTGGCCCCGGTGCATTTTTTAAATAC
CCGCGAGAAATAGAGTTGATCGTCAAAACCAACATTGCGACCGACGGTGGCGATAGGCATCCGGGTGGTG
CTCAAAAGCAGCTTCGCCTGGCTGATACGTTGGTCCTCGCGCCAGCTTAAGACGCTAATCCCTAACTGCT
GGCGGAAAAGATGTGACAGACGCGACGGCGACAAGCAAACATGCTGTGCGACGCTGGCGATATCAAAATT
GCTGTCTGCCAGGTGATCGCTGATGTACTGACAAGCCTCGCGTACCCGATTATCCATCGGTGGATGGAGC
GACTCGTTAATCGCTTCCATGCGCCGCAGTAACAATTGCTCAAGCAGATTTATCGCCAGCAGCTCCGAAT
AGCGCCCTTCCCCTTGCCCGGCGTTAATGATTTGCCCAAACAGGTCGCTGAAATGCGGCTGGTGCGCTTC
ATCCGGGCGAAAGAACCCCGTATTGGCAAATATTGACGGCCAGTTAAGCCATTCATGCCAGTAGGCGCGC
GGACGAAAGTAAACCCACTGGTGATACCATTCGCGAGCCTCCGGATGACGACCGTAGTGATGAATCTCTC
CTGGCGGGAACAGCAAAATATCACCCGGTCGGCAAACAAATTCTCGTCCCTGATTTTTCACCACCCCCTG
ACCGCGAATGGTGAGATTGAGAATATAACCTTTCATTCCCAGCGGTCGGTCGATAAAAAAATCGAGATAA
CCGTTGGCCTCAATCGGCGTTAAACCCGCCACCAGATGGGCATTAAACGAGTATCCCGGCAGCAGGGGAT
CATTTTGCGCTTCAGCCATACTTTTCATACTCCCGCCATTCAGAGA
Features (pLannotate 1.2.2; 15 found; start..end, strand, type, name):
    305..354     +  misc_feature   MCS (fragment): pUC18/19 multiple cloning site
    352..1185    +  CDS            dam: DMA_ECOLI - Experimental evidence at protein level: Swiss-Prot protein existence level 1. Methylates DNA within the sequence GATC and protects the DNA from cleavage by the restriction endonuclease MboI. Although it shares sequence specificity with a number of type II restriction endonucleases and methylases, it is thought to act in postreplication mismatch repair rather than as a part of a restriction modification system. May also play a role in DNA replication. From Escherichia coli (strain K12).
   1282..1397    +  ncRNA          5S rRNA: Accession: RF00001 - 5S ribosomal RNA
   1401..1487    +  terminator     rrnB T1 terminator: Escherichia coli rrnB; transcription terminator T1 from the E. coli rrnB gene
   1579..1606    +  terminator     rrnB T2 terminator: transcription terminator T2 from the E. coli rrnB gene
   1625..1716    +  promoter       AmpR promoter: bla
   1717..2577    +  CDS            AmpR: β-lactamase; bla; confers resistance to ampicillin, carbenicillin, and related antibiotics
   2619..3074    +  rep_origin     f1 ori (sequence partly withheld): f1 bacteriophage origin of replication; arrow indicates direction of (+) strand synthesis
   3185..3773    +  rep_origin     ori: high-copy-number ColE1/pMB1/pBR322/pUC origin of replication
   3959..4099    -  misc_feature   bom: basis of mobility region from pBR322
   4201..4241    -  CDS            rop (fragment): Rop protein, which maintains plasmids at low copy number; rop
   4240..4427    -  CDS            TcR (fragment): tetracycline efflux protein; tet; confers resistance to tetracycline
   4437..4455    +  promoter       tet promoter (fragment): E. coli promoter for tetracycline efflux protein gene
   4545..5423    -  CDS            araC: L-arabinose regulatory protein; araC
   5450..284     +  promoter       araBAD promoter (across the origin): araBAD; promoter of the L-arabinose operon of E. coli; the araC regulatory gene is transcribed in the opposite direction (Guzman et al., 1995)
