[The description below was written by a language model from this plasmid's Addgene catalogue record and pLannotate feature annotations shown in this document.]
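Description:
pMQ430 is a bacterial expression plasmid built on the pBAD18 backbone (5,450 bp in total) that places the Escherichia coli K-12 dam gene under arabinose-regulated control. It replicates from a ColE1/pMB1-type origin. The feature annotation labels this origin generically as high-copy, while the catalogue lists the plasmid as low copy. It is selected with ampicillin through the β-lactamase (AmpR) gene and its own promoter. The backbone also carries an f1 phage origin, which allows single-stranded DNA production, and the pBR322 bom (basis of mobility) region. Short non-functional remnants of rop, the tetracycline resistance gene and its promoter are left over from the vector's pBR322 ancestry.

The insert of about 842 bp was cloned between XbaI and HindIII sites in the pUC-type polylinker, and both sites are retained. It encodes Dam, the DNA adenine methyltransferase that methylates GATC sequences and functions in post-replicative mismatch repair, with a possible role in DNA replication. Transcription is driven by the araBAD promoter. The regulator gene araC is carried on the same plasmid and transcribed divergently, so expression is induced by L-arabinose and otherwise held low. Downstream of the coding sequence, an rrnB segment containing the 5S rRNA sequence and the T1 and T2 terminators stops transcription before it reaches the resistance gene. No epitope tags or fusion partners are annotated.

Based on the associated publication on regulated expression of the dam gene, the construct is used to adjust Dam methyltransferase levels in E. coli. This makes it possible to study how varying the amount of Dam affects the cell.
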