Addgene plasmid #42216: pMQ430
Depositing lab: Martin Marinus. Depositing organization: University of Massachusetts, Worcester. Publication: Regulated expression of the Escherichia coli dam gene. Calmann MA, Marinus MG. J Bacteriol. 2003 Aug;185(16):5012-4. 10.1128/JB.185.16.5012-5014.2003 PubMed 12897023.
Backbone
  Vector backbone: pBAD18
  Total vector size (bp): 5450
  Vector type: Bacterial Expression
Growth in bacteria
  Bacterial resistance: Ampicillin, 100 μg/mL
  Growth temperature: 37°C
  Growth strain: DH5alpha
  Copy number: Low Copy
Gene/Insert
  Gene/Insert name: dam
  Species: E. coli K-12
  Insert size (bp): 842
  GenBank ID: NC_000913
  Entrez Gene: dam (a.k.a. b3387, ECK3374)
  Promoter: pBAD
  Cloning method: Restriction Enzyme; 5′ cloning site XbaI (not destroyed); 3′ cloning site HindIII (not destroyed)
  Sequencing primers: 5′ NA; 3′ NA
Terms and licenses: Academic/Nonprofit Terms; Industry Terms: Not Available to Industry
How to cite: pMQ430 was a gift from Martin Marinus (Addgene plasmid # 42216 ; http://n2t.net/addgene:42216 ; RRID:Addgene_42216)
