>Addgene plasmid #42216 | pMQ430 | addgene partial sequence | sequence record 57636 | pBAD-F 5'-ATGCCATAGCATTTTTATCC-3'
TGACGCTTTTTATCGCAACTCTCTACTGTTTCTCCATACCCGTTTTTTTGGGCTAGCGAATTCGAGCTCG
GTACCCGGGGATCCTCTAGAGTCGACCTGCAGGCATGAAGAAAAATCGCGCTTTTTTGAAGTGGGCAGGG
GGCAAGTATCCCCTGCTTGATAATATTAAACGGCATTTGCCCAAGGGCGAATGTCTGGTTGAGCCTTTTG
TAGGTGCCGGGTCGGTGTTTCTCAACACCGACTTTTCTCGTTATATCCTTGCCGATATCAATAGCGACCT
GATCAGTCTCTATAACATTGTGAAGATGCGTACTGATGAGTACGTACAGGCCGCACGCGAGCTGTTTGTT
CCCGAAACAAATTGCGCCGAGGTTTACTATCAGTTCCGCGAAGAGTTCAACAAAAGCCAGGATCCGTTCC
GTCGGGCGGTACTGTTTTTATATTTGAACCGCTACGGTTACAACGGCCTGTGTCGTTACAATCTGCGCGG
TGAGTTTAACGTGCCGTTCGGCCGCTGCAAAAAACCCTATTTCCCGGAAGCAGAGTTGTATCACTTCGCT
GAAAAAGCGCAGAATGCCTTTTTCTATTGTGAGTCTTACGGCGATAGCATGGCGCGCGCAGATGATGCAT
CCGTCGTCTATTGCGATCCGCCTTATGCACCGCTGTCTGCGACCGCCAACTTTACGGCGTATCACACAAA
CAGTTTTACGCTTGAACAACAAGCGCATCTGGCGGAGATCGCCGAAGGTCTGGTTGAGCGCCATATTCCA
GTGCTGATCTCCAATCACGATACGATGTTAACGCGTGAGTGGTATCAGCGCGCAAAATTGCATGTCGTCA
AAGTTCGACGCAGTATAAGCAGCAACGGCGGC
